Addgene plasmid #14191: pAG414GAL-ccdB-EGFP
Purpose: (Empty Backbone)
Depositing lab: Susan Lindquist. Depositing organization: Whitehead Institute for Biomedical Research. Publication: A suite of Gateway cloning vectors for high-throughput genetic analysis in Saccharomyces cerevisiae. Alberti S, Gitler AD, Lindquist S. Yeast. 2007 Oct . 24(10):913-9. 10.1002/yea.1502 PubMed 17583893.
Backbone
  Vector backbone: pRS414
  Vector type: Yeast Expression ; Gateway Destination
  Selectable markers: TRP1
Growth in bacteria
  Bacterial resistance: Chloramphenicol and Ampicillin, 25 & 100 μg/mL
  Growth temperature: 37°C
  Growth strain: ccdB Survival
  Growth instructions: DB3.1, ccdB Survival
  Copy number: Unknown
Gene/Insert
  Gene/Insert name: None
  Tag / fusion protein: EGFP (C terminal on backbone)
  Cloning method: Gateway Cloning
  Sequencing primers: 5′ GAL1
Terms and licenses: Academic/Nonprofit Terms; Industry Terms: Not Available to Industry
Depositor comments: Type of plasmid: CEN. This plasmid contains the Gateway technology from Invitrogen; Invitrogen requires purchasing of Gateway Clonase for carrying out the Gateway recombinational cloning reaction http://www.invitrogen.com Please note that the full plasmid sequence is provided as a reference only, and may not match the exact sequence of the plasmid.
How to cite: pAG414GAL-ccdB-EGFP was a gift from Susan Lindquist (Addgene plasmid # 14191 ; http://n2t.net/addgene:14191 ; RRID:Addgene_14191)
