[The description below was written by a language model from this plasmid's Addgene catalogue record and pLannotate feature annotations shown in this document.]
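Description:
pAG414GAL-ccdB-EGFP is an empty Gateway destination vector for galactose-inducible expression of C-terminally EGFP-tagged proteins in Saccharomyces cerevisiae. It is built on the pRS414 shuttle backbone and is a centromeric (CEN) plasmid: a CEN6/ARS element provides replication and stable, low-copy segregation in yeast, and the TRP1 gene with its own promoter allows selection in tryptophan auxotrophs. For propagation in E. coli it carries a high-copy ColE1/pUC-type origin and the β-lactamase gene for ampicillin resistance. An f1 origin and remnants of the pBluescript-style lac/lacZα region, with flanking T3 and T7 promoters, are also present from the parent backbone.

The expression unit consists of the GAL1 promoter, which is regulated by Gal4 and induced by galactose, followed by a Gateway cassette bounded by attR1 and attR2, then the EGFP coding sequence and the CYC1 transcription terminator. The cassette contains a chloramphenicol acetyltransferase gene and the ccdB toxin gene. Because CcdB is lethal to ordinary E. coli, the unrecombined vector must be maintained in a ccdB-tolerant strain, with chloramphenicol and ampicillin selecting for retention of the cassette. In an LR recombination with an entry clone, the cassette is exchanged for the gene of interest, and ccdB counter-selects against non-recombinant plasmids in standard strains. An open reading frame lacking a stop codon and in frame with the downstream sequence would then be expressed as a fusion to EGFP, suitable for localisation or expression studies. The vector belongs to a suite of yeast Gateway plasmids designed for high-throughput genetic analysis. The depositor notes that the supplied full sequence is a reference only and may not match the physical plasmid exactly.
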