Features (pLannotate 1.2.2; 29 found; start..end, strand, type, name):
     70..573     -  misc_feature   CEN/ARS: S. cerevisiae CEN6 centromere fused to an autonomously replicating sequence
    610..714     +  promoter       AmpR promoter: bla
    715..1575    +  CDS            AmpR: β-lactamase; bla; confers resistance to ampicillin, carbenicillin, and related antibiotics
   1746..2334    +  rep_origin     ori: high-copy-number ColE1/pMB1/pBR322/pUC origin of replication
   2517..2609    +  CDS            lacI (fragment): lac repressor; lacI; The lac repressor binds to the lac operator to inhibit transcription in E. coli. This inhibition can be relieved by adding lactose or isopropyl-β-D-thiogalactopyranoside (IPTG).
   2622..2643    +  protein_bind   CAP binding site: CAP binding activates transcription in the presence of cAMP. E. coli catabolite activator protein
   2658..2688    +  promoter       lac promoter: promoter for the E. coli lac operon
   2696..2712    +  protein_bind   lac operator: The lac repressor binds to the lac operator to inhibit transcription in E. coli. This inhibition can be relieved by adding lactose or isopropyl-β-D-thiogalactopyranoside (IPTG). lac repressor encoded by lacI
   2757..2775    +  promoter       T3 promoter: promoter for bacteriophage T3 RNA polymerase
   2799..3240    +  promoter       GAL1 promoter: S. cerevisiae GAL1; inducible promoter, regulated by Gal4
   3255..3275    +  misc_feature   MCS (fragment): pBluescript multiple cloning site
   3279..3403    +  protein_bind   attR1: mutant version of attR; recombination site for the Gateway® LR reaction LR Clonase™
   3428..3458    +  promoter       lac UV5 promoter: E. coli lac promoter with an "up" mutation
   3482..3511    +  promoter       cat promoter (fragment): promoter of the E. coli cat gene encoding chloramphenicol acetyltransferase
   3512..4171    +  CDS            CmR: chloramphenicol acetyltransferase; cat; confers resistance to chloramphenicol
   4353..4511    +  CDS            ccdA (fragment): CCDA_ECO57 - Also known as H, letA. Experimental evidence at protein level: Swiss-Prot protein existence level 1. Antitoxin component of a type II toxin-antitoxin (TA) system which inhibits the post-segregational killing (PSK) of plasmid-free cells, also referred to as a plasmid addiction system. Binds to and blocks the activity of CcdB; will also remove bound CcdB protein from the CcdB-GyrA complex by forming a CcdA-CcdB complex, a process termed rejuvenation. Functions as a transcriptional corepressor for the ccdAB operon, repression also requires CcdB (By similarity). From Escherichia coli
   4516..4818    +  CDS            ccdB: CCDB_ECOLI - Also known as G, letB, letD. Experimental evidence at protein level: Swiss-Prot protein existence level 1. Toxic component of a type II toxin-antitoxin (TA) system, functioning in plasmid maintainence. Responsible for the post- segregational killing (PSK) of plasmid-free cells, also referred to as a plasmid addiction system. Half-life of over 2 hours. Cell killing by CcdB is accompanied by filamentation, defects in chromosome and plasmid segregation, defects in cell division, formation of anucleate cells, decreased DNA synthesis and plasmid loss. Interferes with the activity of DN
   4862..4986    -  protein_bind   attR2: mutant version of attR; recombination site for the Gateway® LR reaction LR Clonase™
   4990..5017    +  misc_feature   MCS (fragment): pBluescript multiple cloning site
   5018..5737    +  CDS            EGFP: the original enhanced GFP (Yang et al., 1996) mammalian codon-optimized
   5744..5991    +  terminator     CYC1 terminator: S. cerevisiae CYC1; transcription terminator for CYC1
   6010..6028    -  promoter       T7 promoter: promoter for bacteriophage T7 RNA polymerase
   6036..6191    +  CDS            lacZα (fragment): LacZα fragment of β-galactosidase; lacZ fragment
   6199..6654    +  rep_origin     f1 ori (sequence partly withheld): f1 bacteriophage origin of replication; arrow indicates direction of (+) strand synthesis
   6655..6706    -  misc_feature   bom (fragment): basis of mobility region from pBR322
   6753..7427    -  CDS            TRP1: phosphoribosylanthranilate isomerase, required for tryptophan biosynthesis; S. cerevisiae TRP1; yeast auxotrophic marker
   7428..7708    -  promoter       TRP1 promoter: S. cerevisiae TRP1
   7709..7758    -  misc_feature   bom (fragment): basis of mobility region from pBR322
   7860..1       -  CDS            rop (fragment) (across the origin): Rop protein, which maintains plasmids at low copy number; rop
>Addgene plasmid #14191 | pAG414GAL-ccdB-EGFP | depositor full sequence | sequence record 7854 | Author sequence
GACGAAAGGGCCTCGTGATACGCCTATTTTTATAGGTTAATGTCATGATAATAATGGTTTCTTAGGACGG
ATCGCTTGCCTGTAACTTACACGCGCCTCGTATCTTTTAATGATGGAATAATTTGGGAATTTACTCTGTG
TTTATTTATTTTTATGTTTTGTATTTGGATTTTAGAAAGTAAATAAAGAAGGTAGAAGAGTTACGGAATG
AAGAAAAAAAAATAAACAAAGGTTTAAAAAATTTCAACAAAAAGCGTACTTTACATATATATTTATTAGA
CAAGAAAAGCAGATTAAATAGATATACATTCGATTAACGATAAGTAAAATGTAAAATCACAGGATTTTCG
TGTGTGGTCTTCTACACAGACAAGATGAAACAATTCGGCATTAATACCTGAGAGCAGGAAGAGCAAGATA
AAAGGTAGTATTTGTTGGCGATCCCCCTAGAGTCTTTTACATCTTCGGAAAACAAAAACTATTTTTTCTT
TAATTTCTTTTTTTACTTTCTATTTTTAATTTATATATTTATATTAAAAAATTTAAATTATAATTATTTT
TATAGCACGTGATGAAAAGGACCCAGGTGGCACTTTTCGGGGAAATGTGCGCGGAACCCCTATTTGTTTA
TTTTTCTAAATACATTCAAATATGTATCCGCTCATGAGACAATAACCCTGATAAATGCTTCAATAATATT
GAAAAAGGAAGAGTATGAGTATTCAACATTTCCGTGTCGCCCTTATTCCCTTTTTTGCGGCATTTTGCCT
TCCTGTTTTTGCTCACCCAGAAACGCTGGTGAAAGTAAAAGATGCTGAAGATCAGTTGGGTGCACGAGTG
GGTTACATCGAACTGGATCTCAACAGCGGTAAGATCCTTGAGAGTTTTCGCCCCGAAGAACGTTTTCCAA
TGATGAGCACTTTTAAAGTTCTGCTATGTGGCGCGGTATTATCCCGTATTGACGCCGGGCAAGAGCAACT
CGGTCGCCGCATACACTATTCTCAGAATGACTTGGTTGAGTACTCACCAGTCACAGAAAAGCATCTTACG
GATGGCATGACAGTAAGAGAATTATGCAGTGCTGCCATAACCATGAGTGATAACACTGCGGCCAACTTAC
TTCTGACAACGATCGGAGGACCGAAGGAGCTAACCGCTTTTTTGCACAACATGGGGGATCATGTAACTCG
CCTTGATCGTTGGGAACCGGAGCTGAATGAAGCCATACCAAACGACGAGCGTGACACCACGATGCCTGTA
GCAATGGCAACAACGTTGCGCAAACTATTAACTGGCGAACTACTTACTCTAGCTTCCCGGCAACAATTAA
TAGACTGGATGGAGGCGGATAAAGTTGCAGGACCACTTCTGCGCTCGGCCCTTCCGGCTGGCTGGTTTAT
TGCTGATAAATCTGGAGCCGGTGAGCGTGGGTCTCGCGGTATCATTGCAGCACTGGGGCCAGATGGTAAG
CCCTCCCGTATCGTAGTTATCTACACGACGGGGAGTCAGGCAACTATGGATGAACGAAATAGACAGATCG
CTGAGATAGGTGCCTCACTGATTAAGCATTGGTAACTGTCAGACCAAGTTTACTCATATATACTTTAGAT
TGATTTAAAACTTCATTTTTAATTTAAAAGGATCTAGGTGAAGATCCTTTTTGATAATCTCATGACCAAA
ATCCCTTAACGTGAGTTTTCGTTCCACTGAGCGTCAGACCCCGTAGAAAAGATCAAAGGATCTTCTTGAG
ATCCTTTTTTTCTGCGCGTAATCTGCTGCTTGCAAACAAAAAAACCACCGCTACCAGCGGTGGTTTGTTT
GCCGGATCAAGAGCTACCAACTCTTTTTCCGAAGGTAACTGGCTTCAGCAGAGCGCAGATACCAAATACT
GTCCTTCTAGTGTAGCCGTAGTTAGGCCACCACTTCAAGAACTCTGTAGCACCGCCTACATACCTCGCTC
TGCTAATCCTGTTACCAGTGGCTGCTGCCAGTGGCGATAAGTCGTGTCTTACCGGGTTGGACTCAAGACG
ATAGTTACCGGATAAGGCGCAGCGGTCGGGCTGAACGGGGGGTTCGTGCACACAGCCCAGCTTGGAGCGA
ACGACCTACACCGAACTGAGATACCTACAGCGTGAGCTATGAGAAAGCGCCACGCTTCCCGAAGGGAGAA
AGGCGGACAGGTATCCGGTAAGCGGCAGGGTCGGAACAGGAGAGCGCACGAGGGAGCTTCCAGGGGGAAA
CGCCTGGTATCTTTATAGTCCTGTCGGGTTTCGCCACCTCTGACTTGAGCGTCGATTTTTGTGATGCTCG
TCAGGGGGGCGGAGCCTATGGAAAAACGCCAGCAACGCGGCCTTTTTACGGTTCCTGGCCTTTTGCTGGC
CTTTTGCTCACATGTTCTTTCCTGCGTTATCCCCTGATTCTGTGGATAACCGTATTACCGCCTTTGAGTG
AGCTGATACCGCTCGCCGCAGCCGAACGACCGAGCGCAGCGAGTCAGTGAGCGAGGAAGCGGAAGAGCGC
CCAATACGCAAACCGCCTCTCCCCGCGCGTTGGCCGATTCATTAATGCAGCTGGCACGACAGGTTTCCCG
ACTGGAAAGCGGGCAGTGAGCGCAACGCAATTAATGTGAGTTACCTCACTCATTAGGCACCCCAGGCTTT
ACACTTTATGCTTCCGGCTCCTATGTTGTGTGGAATTGTGAGCGGATAACAATTTCACACAGGAAACAGC
TATGACCATGATTACGCCAAGCGCGCAATTAACCCTCACTAAAGGGAACAAAAGCTGGAGCTCTAGTACG
GATTAGAAGCCGCCGAGCGGGCGACAGCCCTCCGACGGAAGACTCTCCTCCGTGCGTCCTCGTCTTCACC
GGTCGCGTTCCTGAAACGCAGATGTGCCTCGCGCCGCACTGCTCCGAACAATAAAGATTCTACAATACTA
GCTTTTATGGTTATGAAGAGGAAAAATTGGCAGTAACCTGGCCCCACAAACCTTCAAATTAACGAATCAA
ATTAACAACCATAGGATGATAATGCGATTAGTTTTTTAGCCTTATTTCTGGGGTAATTAATCAGCGAAGC
GATGATTTTTGATCTATTAACAGATATATAAATGGAAAAGCTGCATAACCACTTTAACTAATACTTTCAA
CATTTTCAGTTTGTATTACTTCTTATTCAAATGTCATAAAAGTATCAACAAAAAATTGTTAATATACCTC
TATACTTTAACGTCAAGGAGAAAAAACCCCGGATTCTAGAACTAGTGGATCCCCCATCACAAGTTTGTAC
AAAAAAGCTGAACGAGAAACGTAAAATGATATAAATATCAATATATTAAATTAGATTTTGCATAAAAAAC
AGACTACATAATACTGTAAAACACAACATATCCAGTCACTATGGCGGCCGCATTAGGCACCCCAGGCTTT
ACACTTTATGCTTCCGGCTCGTATAATGTGTGGATTTTGAGTTAGGATCCGTCGAGATTTTCAGGAGCTA
AGGAAGCTAAAATGGAGAAAAAAATCACTGGATATACCACCGTTGATATATCCCAATGGCATCGTAAAGA
ACATTTTGAGGCATTTCAGTCAGTTGCTCAATGTACCTATAACCAGACCGTTCAGCTGGATATTACGGCC
TTTTTAAAGACCGTAAAGAAAAATAAGCACAAGTTTTATCCGGCCTTTATTCACATTCTTGCCCGCCTGA
TGAATGCTCATCCGGAATTCCGTATGGCAATGAAAGACGGTGAGCTGGTGATATGGGATAGTGTTCACCC
TTGTTACACCGTTTTCCATGAGCAAACTGAAACGTTTTCATCGCTCTGGAGTGAATACCACGACGATTTC
CGGCAGTTTCTACACATATATTCGCAAGATGTGGCGTGTTACGGTGAAAACCTGGCCTATTTCCCTAAAG
GGTTTATTGAGAATATGTTTTTCGTCTCAGCCAATCCCTGGGTGAGTTTCACCAGTTTTGATTTAAACGT
GGCCAATATGGACAACTTCTTCGCCCCCGTTTTCACCATGGGCAAATATTATACGCAAGGCGACAAGGTG
CTGATGCCGCTGGCGATTCAGGTTCATCATGCCGTCTGTGATGGCTTCCATGTCGGCAGAATGCTTAATG
AATTACAACAGTACTGCGATGAGTGGCAGGGCGGGGCGTAAACGCCGCGTGGATCCGGCTTACTAAAAGC
CAGATAACAGTATGCGTATTTGCGCGCTGATTTTTGCGGTATAAGAATATATACTGATATGTATACCCGA
AGTATGTCAAAAAGAGGTATGCTATGAAGCAGCGTATTACAGTGACAGTTGACAGCGACAGCTATCAGTT
GCTCAAGGCATATATGATGTCAATATCTCCGGTCTGGTAAGCACAACCATGCAGAATGAAGCCCGTCGTC
TGCGTGCCGAACGCTGGAAAGCGGAAAATCAGGAAGGGATGGCTGAGGTCGCCCGGTTTATTGAAATGAA
CGGCTCTTTTGCTGACGAGAACAGGGGCTGGTGAAATGCAGTTTAAGGTTTACACCTATAAAAGAGAGAG
CCGTTATCGTCTGTTTGTGGATGTACAGAGTGATATTATTGACACGCCCGGGCGACGGATGGTGATCCCC
CTGGCCAGTGCACGTCTGCTGTCAGATAAAGTCTCCCGTGAACTTTACCCGGTGGTGCATATCGGGGATG
AAAGCTGGCGCATGATGACCACCGATATGGCCAGTGTGCCGGTCTCCGTTATCGGGGAAGAAGTGGCTGA
TCTCAGCCACCGCGAAAATGACATCAAAAACGCCATTAACCTGATGTTCTGGGGAATATAAATGTCAGGC
TCCCTTATACACAGCCAGTCTGCAGGTCGACCATAGTGACTGGATATGTTGTGTTTTACAGTATTATGTA
GTCTGTTTTTTATGCAAAATCTAATTTAATATATTGATATTTATATCATTTTACGTTTCTCGTTCAGCTT
TCTTGTACAAAGTGGTGATGGGCTGCAGGAATTCGATATCAAGCTTAATGGTGAGCAAGGGCGAGGAGCT
GTTCACCGGGGTGGTGCCCATCCTGGTCGAGCTGGACGGCGACGTAAACGGCCACAAGTTCAGCGTGTCC
GGCGAGGGCGAGGGCGATGCCACCTACGGCAAGCTGACCCTGAAGTTCATCTGCACCACCGGCAAGCTGC
CCGTGCCCTGGCCCACCCTCGTGACCACCCTGACCTACGGCGTGCAGTGCTTCAGCCGCTACCCCGACCA
CATGAAGCAGCACGACTTCTTCAAGTCCGCCATGCCCGAAGGCTACGTCCAGGAGCGCACCATCTTCTTC
AAGGACGACGGCAACTACAAGACCCGCGCCGAGGTGAAGTTCGAGGGCGACACCCTGGTGAACCGCATCG
AGCTGAAGGGCATCGACTTCAAGGAGGACGGCAACATCCTGGGGCACAAGCTGGAGTACAACTACAACAG
CCACAACGTCTATATCATGGCCGACAAGCAGAAGAACGGCATCAAGGTGAACTTCAAGATCCGCCACAAC
ATCGAGGACGGCAGCGTGCAGCTCGCCGACCACTACCAGCAGAACACCCCCATCGGCGACGGCCCCGTGC
TGCTGCCCGACAACCACTACCTGAGCACCCAGTCCGCCCTGAGCAAAGACCCCAACGAGAAGCGCGATCA
CATGGTCCTGCTGGAGTTCGTGACCGCCGCCGGGATCACTCTCGGCATGGACGAGCTGTACAAGTAACTC
GAGTCATGTAATTAGTTATGTCACGCTTACATTCACGCCCTCCCCCCACATCCGCTCTAACCGAAAAGGA
AGGAGTTAGACAACCTGAAGTCTAGGTCCCTATTTATTTTTTTATAGTTATGTTAGTATTAAGAACGTTA
TTTATATTTCAAATTTTTCTTTTTTTTCTGTACAGACGCGTGTACGCATGTAACATTATACTGAAAACCT
TGCTTGAGAAGGTTTTGGGACGCTCGAAGGCTTTAATTTGCGGCCGGTACCCAATTCGCCCTATAGTGAG
TCGTATTACGCGCGCTCACTGGCCGTCGTTTTACAACGTCGTGACTGGGAAAACCCTGGCGTTACCCAAC
TTAATCGCCTTGCAGCACATCCCCCTTTCGCCAGCTGGCGTAATAGCGAAGAGGCCCGCACCGATCGCCC
TTCCCAACAGTTGCGCAGCCTGAATGGCGAATGGCGCG
[124 nt withheld, positions 6199-6322]
C
[91 nt withheld, positions 6324-6414]
A
[49 nt withheld, positions 6416-6464]
CCTTTGACGTTGGAGTCCACGTTCTTT
[37 nt withheld, positions 6492-6528]
ACCCTATCTCGGTCTATTCTTTTGATTTATAAGGGATTTTGCCGATTTCGGCCTATTGGTTAAAAAATGA
GCTGATTTAACAAAAATTTAACGCGAATTTTAACAAAATATTAACGTTTACAATTTCCTGATGCGGTATT
TTCTCCTTACGCATCTGTGCGGTATTTCACACCGCATAGGCAAGTGCACAAACAATACTTAAATAAATAC
TACTCAGTAATAACCTATTTCTTAGCATTTTTGACGAAATTTGCTATTTTGTTAGAGTCTTTTACACCAT
TTGTCTCCACACCTCCGCTTACATCAACACCAATAACGCCATTTAATCTAAGCGCATCACCAACATTTTC
TGGCGTCAGTCCACCAGCTAACATAAAATGTAAGCTTTCGGGGCTCTCTTGCCTTCCAACCCAGTCAGAA
ATCGAGTTCCAATCCAAAAGTTCACCTGTCCCACCTGCTTCTGAATCAAACAAGGGAATAAACGAATGAG
GTTTCTGTGAAGCTGCACTGAGTAGTATGTTGCAGTCTTTTGGAAATACGAGTCTTTTAATAACTGGCAA
ACCGAGGAACTCTTGGTATTCTTGCCACGACTCATCTCCATGCAGTTGGACGATATCAATGCCGTAATCA
TTGACCAGAGCCAAAACATCCTCCTTAGGTTGATTACGAAACACGCCAACCAAGTATTTCGGAGTGCCTG
AACTATTTTTATATGCTTTTACAAGACTTGAAATTTTCCTTGCAATAACCGGGTCAATTGTTCTCTTTCT
ATTGGGCACACATATAATACCCAGCAAGTCAGCATCGGAATCTAGAGCACATTCTGCGGCCTCTGTGCTC
TGCAAGCCGCAAACTTTCACCAATGGACCAGAACTACCTGTGAAATTAATAACAGACATACTCCAAGCTG
CCTTTGTGTGCTTAATCACGTATACTCACGTGCTCAATAGTCACCAATGCCCTCCCTCTTGGCCCTCTCC
TTTTCTTTTTTCGACCGAATTAATTCTTAATCGGCAAAAAAAGAAAAGCTCCGGATCAAGATTGTACGTA
AGGTGACAAGCTATTTTTCAATAAAGAATATCTTCCACTACTGCCATCTGGCGTCATAACTGCAAAGTAC
ACATATATTACGATGCTGTCTATTAAATGCTTCCTATATTATATATATAGTAATGTCGTTTATGGTGCAC
TCTCAGTACAATCTGCTCTGATGCCGCATAGTTAAGCCAGCCCCGACACCCGCCAACACCCGCTGACGCG
CCCTGACGGGCTTGTCTGCTCCCGGCATCCGCTTACAGACAAGCTGTGACCGTCTCCGGGAGCTGCATGT
GTCAGAGGTTTTCACCGTCATCACCGAAACGCGCGA
