>Addgene plasmid #14191 | pAG414GAL-ccdB-EGFP | addgene partial sequence | sequence record 20538 | 14191 with pRS_marker
TATATATATAATATAGGGAAGCATTTAATAGAACAGCATCGTAATATATGTGTACTTTGCAGTTATGACG
CCAGATGGCAGTAGTGGAAGATATTCTTTATTGAAAAATAGCTTGTCACCTTACGTACAATCTTGATCCG
GAGCTTTTCTTTTTTTGCCGATTAAGAATTAATTCGGTCGAAAAAAGAAAAGGAGAGGGCCAAGAGGGAG
GGCATTGGTGACTATTGAGCACGTGAGTATACGTGATTAAGCACACAAAGGCAGCTTGGAGTATGTCTGT
TATTAATTTCACAGGTAGTTCTGGTCCATTGGTGAAAGTTTGCGGCTTGCAGAGCACAGAGGCCGCAGAA
TGTGCTCTAGATTCCGATGCTGACTTGCTGGGTATTATATGTGTGCCCAATAGAAAGAGAACAATTGACC
CGGTTATTGCAAGGAAAATTTCAAGTCTTGTAAAAGCATATAAAAATAGTTCAGGCACTCCGAAATACTT
GGTTGGCGTGTTTCGTAATCAACCTAAGGAGGATGTTTTGGCTCTGGTCAATGATTACGGCATTGATATC
GTCCAACTGCATGGAGATGAGTCGTGGCAAGAATACCAAGAGTTCCTCGGTTTGCCAGTTATTAAAAGAC
TCGTATTTCCAAAAGACTGCAACATACTACTCAGTGCAGCTTCCCAGAAACCTCATTCGTTTATTCCCTT
GTTTGATTCAGAAGCAGGTGGGACAGG
