>Addgene plasmid #14191 | pAG414GAL-ccdB-EGFP | addgene partial sequence | sequence record 20539 | 14191 with GW5
GGGGTGCCTAATGCGGCCGCCATAGTGACTGGATATGTTGTGTTTTACAGTATTATGTAGTCTGTTTTTT
ATGCAAAATCTAATTTAATATATTGATATTTATATCATTTTACGTTTCTCGTTCAGCTTTTTTGTACAAA
CTTGTGATGGGGGATCCACTAGTTCTAGAATCCGGGGTTTTTTCTCCTTGACGTTAAAGTATAGAGGTAT
ATTAACAATTTTTTGTTGATACTTTTATTACATTTGAATAAGAAGTAATACAAACCGAAAATGTTGAAAG
TATTAGTTAAAGTGGTTATGCAGTTTTTGCATTTATATATCTGTTAATAGATCAAAAATCATCGCTTCGC
TGATTAATTACCCCAGAAATAAGGCTAAAAAACTAATCGCATTATCATCCTATGGTTGTTAATTTGATTC
GTTCATTTGAAGGTTTGTGGGGCCAGGTTACTGCCAATTTTTCCTCTTCATAACCATAAAAGCTAGTATT
GTAGAATCTTTATTGTTCGGAGCAGTGCGGCGCGAGGCACATCTGCGTTTCAGGAACGCGACCGGTGAAG
ACGAGGACGCACGGAGGAGAGTCTTCCTTCGGAGGGCTGTCACCCGCTCGGCGGCTTCTAATCCGTACTA
GAGCTCCAGCTTTTGTTCCCTTTAGTGAGGGTTAATTGCGCGCTTGGCGTAATC
