>Addgene plasmid #14191 | pAG414GAL-ccdB-EGFP | addgene partial sequence | sequence record 20540 | 14191 with GW3
GAAGAAGTGGCTGATACTCAGCCACCGCGAAAATGACATCAAAAACGCCATTAACCTGATGTTCTGGGGA
ATATAAATGTCAGGCTCCCTTATACACAGCCAGTCTGCAGGTCGACCATAGTGACTGGATATGTTGTGTT
TTACAGTATTATGTAGTCTGTTTTTTATGCAAAATCTAATTTAATATATTGATATTTATATCATTTTACG
TTTCTCGTTCAGCTTTCTTGTACAAAGTGGTGATGGGCTGCAGGAATTCGATATCAAGCTTAATGGTGAG
CAAGGGCGAGGAGCTGTTCACCGGGGTGGTGCCCATCCTGGTCGAGCTGGACGGCGACGTAAACGGCCAC
AAGTTCAGCGTGTCCGGCGAGGGCGAGGGCGATGCCACCTACGGCAAGCTGACCCTGAAGTTCATCTGCA
CCACCGGCAAGCTGCCCGTGCCCTGGCCCACCCTCGTGACCACCCTGACCTACGGCGTGCAGTGCTTCAG
CCGCTACCCCGACCACATGAAGCAGCACGACTTCTTCAAGTCCGCCATGCCCGAAGGCTACGTCCAGGAG
CGCACCATCTTCTTCAAGGACGACGGCAACTACAAGACCCGCGCCGAGGTGAAGTTCGAGGGCGACACCC
TGGTGAACCGCATCGAGCTGAAGGGCATCGACTT
